Addgene plasmid #81860: pDONR223_RNF212_WT
Purpose: Gateway Donor vector containing RNF212 , part of the Target Accelerator Plasmid Collection.
Depositing lab: Jesse Boehm & William Hahn & David Root. Depositing organization: Broad Institute. Publication: Systematic Functional Interrogation of Rare Cancer Variants Identifies Oncogenic Alleles. Kim E, Ilic N, Shrestha Y, Zou L, Kamburov A, Zhu C, Yang X, Lubonja R, Tran N, Nguyen C, Lawrence MS, Piccioni F, Bagul M, Doench JG, Chouinard CR, Wu X, Hogstrom L, Natoli T, Tamayo P, Horn H, Corsello SM, Lage K, Root DE, Subramanian A, Golub TR, Getz G, Boehm JS, Hahn WC. Cancer Discov. 2016 Jul;6(7):714-26. doi: 10.1158/2159-8290.CD-16-0160. Epub 2016 May 4. PubMed 27147599.
Backbone
  Vector backbone: pDONR223
  Backbone manufacturer: Invitrogen
  Backbone size w/o insert (bp): 2790
  Vector type: Gateway Entry vector
Growth in bacteria
  Bacterial resistance: Spectinomycin, 50 μg/mL
  Growth temperature: 37°C
  Growth strain: DH5alpha
  Copy number: High Copy
Gene/Insert
  Gene/Insert name: RNF212
  Species: H. sapiens (human)
  Mutation: W4L
  GenBank ID: NM_001131034.3
  Entrez Gene: RNF212 (a.k.a. ZHP3)
  Promoter: None
  Cloning method: Gateway Cloning
  Sequencing primers: 5′ M13pUC-fwd; 3′ M13-Rev
Terms and licenses: Academic/Nonprofit Terms; Industry Terms: Not Available to Industry
Depositor comments: Closed state: stop codon immediately follows insert
How to cite: pDONR223_RNF212_WT was a gift from Jesse Boehm & William Hahn & David Root (Addgene plasmid # 81860 ; http://n2t.net/addgene:81860 ; RRID:Addgene_81860)
