[The description below was written by a language model from this plasmid's Addgene catalogue record and pLannotate feature annotations shown in this document.]
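Description:
pDONR223_RNF212_WT is a Gateway entry clone built on the Invitrogen pDONR223 backbone and carrying the human RNF212 open reading frame, deposited as part of the Target Accelerator Plasmid Collection. It is a bacterial shuttle and storage plasmid rather than an expression vector. It replicates at high copy in E. coli from a ColE1/pUC-type origin and is selected with spectinomycin through the aadA (SmR) aminoglycoside adenylyltransferase gene. That gene lies downstream of a fragment of a class 1 integron Pc promoter and a remnant of a gentamicin resistance gene. The rrnB T1 and T2 terminators, together with short lacZα and lacI fragments, are backbone remnants and have no role in the payload.

The roughly 0.9 kb RNF212 coding sequence sits between two attL recombination sites. The annotation software labels both as attL3-like, which probably reflects sequence matching rather than two identical sites. These sites allow an LR Clonase reaction to move the ORF into any compatible Gateway destination vector, which then supplies the promoter, tags and selection for the intended host. The entry clone has no promoter driving the insert. A T7 promoter lies just outside the downstream att site, pointing back toward the insert. The clone is in the "closed" configuration, with a stop codon immediately after the ORF, so C-terminal fusions from a destination vector would not be translated.

RNF212 encodes a SUMO E3 ligase implicated in regulating meiotic crossover formation. Although the name designates the clone as wild type, the record lists a W4L change relative to the reference transcript. In the collection, such clones serve as reference alleles for functional comparison with cancer-associated variants.
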