Features (pLannotate 1.2.2; 12 found; start..end, strand, type, name):
     38..74      -  CDS            lacZα (fragment): LacZα fragment of β-galactosidase; lacZ fragment
     91..186     +  protein_bind   attL3: mutant version of attL; recombination site for the Gateway® LR reaction LR Clonase™
    192..1082    +  CDS            RNF212: RN212_HUMAN - Experimental evidence at transcript level: Swiss-Prot protein existence level 2. SUMO E3 ligase that acts as a regulator of crossing-over during meiosis: required to couple chromosome synapsis to the formation of crossover-specific recombination complexes. Localizes to recombination sites and stabilizes meiosis-specific recombination factors, such as MutS-gamma complex proteins (MSH4 and MSH5) and TEX11. May mediate sumoylation of target proteins MSH4 and/or MSH5, leading to enhance their binding to recombination sites. Acts as a limiting factor for crossover designation and/or r
   1090..1185    -  protein_bind   attL3: mutant version of attL; recombination site for the Gateway® LR reaction LR Clonase™
   1204..1222    -  promoter       T7 promoter: promoter for bacteriophage T7 RNA polymerase
   1412..1435    +  promoter       Pc promoter (fragment): intI1 (promoter lies within the coding sequence); class 1 integron promoter
   1611..1667    +  CDS            GmR (fragment): gentamycin acetyltransferase; aacC1; confers resistance to gentamycin
   1674..2465    +  CDS            SmR: aminoglycoside adenylyltransferase (Murphy, 1985); aadA; confers resistance to spectinomycin and streptomycin
   2558..3146    +  rep_origin     ori: high-copy-number ColE1/pMB1/pBR322/pUC origin of replication
   3329..3421    +  CDS            lacI (fragment): lac repressor; lacI; The lac repressor binds to the lac operator to inhibit transcription in E. coli. This inhibition can be relieved by adding lactose or isopropyl-β-D-thiogalactopyranoside (IPTG).
   3476..3503    -  terminator     rrnB T2 terminator: transcription terminator T2 from the E. coli rrnB gene
   3635..3678    +  terminator     rrnB T1 terminator: Escherichia coli rrnB; transcription terminator T1 from the E. coli rrnB gene
>Addgene plasmid #81860 | pDONR223_RNF212_WT | addgene full sequence | sequence record 168843 | Addgene NGS Result
GGCAGTTCCCTACTCTCGCGTTAACGCTAGCATGGATGTTTTCCCAGTCACGACGTTGTAAAACGACGGC
CAGTCTTAAGCTCGGGCCCCAAATAATGATTTTATTTTGACTGATAGTGACCTGTTCGTTGCAACAAATT
GATGAGCAATGCTTTTTTATAATGCCAACTTTGTACAAAAAAGTTGGCACCATGGCCAACTTGGTGTTCT
GTAATCGCTGCTTCCAGCCGCCCCACAGGACGTCGTGCTTCAGCCTCACCAACTGCGGGCACGTGTACTG
CGACGCCTGCCTCGGCAAAGGTAAAAAGAATGAATGCTTGATTTGTAAAGCTCCTTGTCGTACAGTTTTG
CTTTCAAAGCATACCGACGCAGATATCCAGGCATTCTTCATGAGCATAGACAGTCTGTGTAAGAAGTACT
CCAGGGAAACCTCCCAGATTTTAGAATTTCAAGAAAAACACAGGAAGAGATTGTTAGCCTTCTATAGAGA
AAAGATTTCTAGGTTGGAAGAATCCCTTAGGAAGTCAGTGCTGCAGATAGAACAACTACAAAGTATGAGA
TCATCACAACAAACAGCTTTCAGCACAATAAAAAGTTCAGTTTCAACAAAACCACACGGATGCCTGCTGC
CACCTCACTCATCAGCCCCCGACAGACTGGAGTCGATGGAAGTTGATCTCTCTCCTTCTCCGATTAGAAA
ATCTGAGATAGCAGCCGGCCCTGCGAGAATCTCCATGATTAGTCCACCTCAAGATGGACGAATGGGGCCA
CATCTAACAGCTTCTTTCTGTTTCATCCCATGGTTGACCTTGTCTAAGCCCCCTGTGCCCGGAGAGTGTG
TCATTTCCAGAGGTTCACCATGTTTCTGCATAGACGTCTGTCCTCACTGGCTGCTCCTCCTAGCGTTCAG
TTCTGGAAGGCACGGGGAACTCACCAACTCTAAAACACTTCCAATATATGCTGAGGTACAAAGGGCCGTC
TTGTTTCCGTTCCAGCAGGCTGAGGGCACCCTGGACACGTTCAGAACACCCGCTGTGTCTGTTGTGTTTC
CTCTTTGCCAATTTGAAAGGAAAAAGTCATTTTGATTGCCAACTTTCTTGTACAAAGTTGGCATTATAAG
AAAGCATTGCTTATCAATTTGTTGCAACGAACAGGTCACTATCAGTCAAAATAAAATCATTATTTGCCAT
CCAGCTGATATCCCCTATAGTGAGTCGTATTACATGGTCATAGCTGTTTCCTGGCAGCTCTGGCCCGTGT
CTCAAAATCTCTGATGTTACATTGCACAAGATAAAAATATATCATCATGCCTCCTCTAGACCAGCCAGGA
CAGAAATGCCTCGACTTCGCTGCTACCCAAGGTTGCCGGGTGACGCACACCGTGGAAACGGATGAAGGCA
CGAACCCAGTGGACATAAGCCTGTTCGGTTCGTAAGCTGTAATGCAAGTAGCGTATGCGCTCACGCAACT
GGTCCAGAACCTTGACCGAACGCAGCGGTGGTAACGGCGCAGTGGCGGTTTTCATGGCTTGTTATGACTG
TTTTTTTGGGGTACAGTCTATGCCTCGGGCATCCAAGCAGCAAGCGCGTTACGCCGTGGGTCGATGTTTG
ATGTTATGGAGCAGCAACGATGTTACGCAGCAGGGCAGTCGCCCTAAAACAAAGTTAAACATTATGAGGG
AAGCGGTGATCGCCGAAGTATCGACTCAACTATCAGAGGTAGTTGGCGTCATCGAGCGCCATCTCGAACC
GACGTTGCTGGCCGTACATTTGTACGGCTCCGCAGTGGATGGCGGCCTGAAGCCACACAGTGATATTGAT
TTGCTGGTTACGGTGACCGTAAGGCTTGATGAAACAACGCGGCGAGCTTTGATCAACGACCTTTTGGAAA
CTTCGGCTTCCCCTGGAGAGAGCGAGATTCTCCGCGCTGTAGAAGTCACCATTGTTGTGCACGACGACAT
CATTCCGTGGCGTTATCCAGCTAAGCGCGAACTGCAATTTGGAGAATGGCAGCGCAATGACATTCTTGCA
GGTATCTTCGAGCCAGCCACGATCGACATTGATCTGGCTATCTTGCTGACAAAAGCAAGAGAACATAGCG
TTGCCTTGGTAGGTCCAGCGGCGGAGGAACTCTTTGATCCGGTTCCTGAACAGGATCTATTTGAGGCGCT
AAATGAAACCTTAACGCTATGGAACTCGCCGCCCGACTGGGCTGGCGATGAGCGAAATGTAGTGCTTACG
TTGTCCCGCATTTGGTACAGCGCAGTAACCGGCAAAATCGCGCCGAAGGATGTCGCTGCCGACTGGGCAA
TGGAGCGCCTGCCGGCCCAGTATCAGCCCGTCATACTTGAAGCTAGACAGGCTTATCTTGGACAAGAAGA
AGATCGCTTGGCCTCGCGCGCAGATCAGTTGGAAGAATTTGTCCACTACGTGAAAGGCGAGATCACCAAG
GTAGTCGGCAAATAACCCTCGAGCCACCCATGACCAAAATCCCTTAACGTGAGTTACGCGTCGTTCCACT
GAGCGTCAGACCCCGTAGAAAAGATCAAAGGATCTTCTTGAGATCCTTTTTTTCTGCGCGTAATCTGCTG
CTTGCAAACAAAAAAACCACCGCTACCAGCGGTGGTTTGTTTGCCGGATCAAGAGCTACCAACTCTTTTT
CCGAAGGTAACTGGCTTCAGCAGAGCGCAGATACCAAATACTGTTCTTCTAGTGTAGCCGTAGTTAGGCC
ACCACTTCAAGAACTCTGTAGCACCGCCTACATACCTCGCTCTGCTAATCCTGTTACCAGTGGCTGCTGC
CAGTGGCGATAAGTCGTGTCTTACCGGGTTGGACTCAAGACGATAGTTACCGGATAAGGCGCAGCGGTCG
GGCTGAACGGGGGGTTCGTGCACACAGCCCAGCTTGGAGCGAACGACCTACACCGAACTGAGATACCTAC
AGCGTGAGCTATGAGAAAGCGCCACGCTTCCCGAAGGGAGAAAGGCGGACAGGTATCCGGTAAGCGGCAG
GGTCGGAACAGGAGAGCGCACGAGGGAGCTTCCAGGGGGAAACGCCTGGTATCTTTATAGTCCTGTCGGG
TTTCGCCACCTCTGACTTGAGCGTCGATTTTTGTGATGCTCGTCAGGGGGGCGGAGCCTATGGAAAAACG
CCAGCAACGCGGCCTTTTTACGGTTCCTGGCCTTTTGCTGGCCTTTTGCTCACATGTTCTTTCCTGCGTT
ATCCCCTGATTCTGTGGATAACCGTATTACCGCCTTTGAGTGAGCTGATACCGCTCGCCGCAGCCGAACG
ACCGAGCGCAGCGAGTCAGTGAGCGAGGAAGCGGAAGAGCGCCCAATACGCAAACCGCCTCTCCCCGCGC
GTTGGCCGATTCATTAATGCAGCTGGCACGACAGGTTTCCCGACTGGAAAGCGGGCAGTGAGCGCAACGC
AATTAATACGCGTACCGCTAGCCAGGAAGAGTTTGTAGAAACGCAAAAAGGCCATCCGTCAGGATGGCCT
TCTGCTTAGTTTGATGCCTGGCAGTTTATGGCGGGCGTCCTGCCCGCCACCCTCCGGGCCGTTGCTTCAC
AACGTTCAAATCCGCTCCCGGCGGATTTGTCCTACTCAGGAGAGCGTTCACCGACAAACAACAGATAAAA
CGAAAGGCCCAGTCTTCCGACTGAGCCTTTCGTTTTATTTGATGCCT
