>Addgene plasmid #81860 | pDONR223_RNF212_WT | depositor partial sequence | sequence record 168848 | Insert sequence
ATGGCCAACTTGGTGTTCTGTAATCGCTGCTTCCAGCCGCCCCACAGGACGTCGTGCTTCAGCCTCACCA
ACTGCGGGCACGTGTACTGCGACGCCTGCCTCGGCAAAGGTAAAAAGAATGAATGCTTGATTTGTAAAGC
TCCTTGTCGTACAGTTTTGCTTTCAAAGCATACCGACGCAGATATCCAGGCATTCTTCATGAGCATAGAC
AGTCTGTGTAAGAAGTACTCCAGGGAAACCTCCCAGATTTTAGAATTTCAAGAAAAACACAGGAAGAGAT
TGTTAGCCTTCTATAGAGAAAAGATTTCTAGGTTGGAAGAATCCCTTAGGAAGTCAGTGCTGCAGATAGA
ACAACTACAAAGTATGAGATCATCACAACAAACAGCTTTCAGCACAATAAAAAGTTCAGTTTCAACAAAA
CCACACGGATGCCTGCTGCCACCTCACTCATCAGCCCCCGACAGACTGGAGTCGATGGAAGTTGATCTCT
CTCCTTCTCCGATTAGAAAATCTGAGATAGCAGCCGGCCCTGCGAGAATCTCCATGATTAGTCCACCTCA
AGATGGACGAATGGGGCCACATCTAACAGCTTCTTTCTGTTTCATCCCATGGTTGACCTTGTCTAAGCCC
CCTGTGCCCGGAGAGTGTGTCATTTCCAGAGGTTCACCATGTTTCTGCATAGACGTCTGTCCTCACTGGC
TGCTCCTCCTAGCGTTCAGTTCTGGAAGGCACGGGGAACTCACCAACTCTAAAACACTTCCAATATATGC
TGAGGTACAAAGGGCCGTCTTGTTTCCGTTCCAGCAGGCTGAGGGCACCCTGGACACGTTCAGAACACCC
GCTGTGTCTGTTGTGTTTCCTCTTTGCCAATTTGAAAGGAAAAAGTCATTT
